>Addgene plasmid #165917 | pBlastR-12xLexAOp-mCherry-MiniWhite | addgene full sequence | sequence record 331713 | Addgene NGS Result
AAATTGTAAGCGTTAATATTTTGTTAAAATTCGCGTTAAATTTTTGTTAAATCAGCTCATTTTTTAACCA
ATAGGCCGAAATCGGCAAAATCCCTTATAAATCAAAAGAATAGACCGAGATAGGGT
[37 nt withheld, positions 127-163]
AAAGAACGTGGACTCCAACGTCAAAGGGCGAAAAACCGTCTATCAGGGCGCTGGCCCACTACGTGAACCA
TCACCCT
[91 nt withheld, positions 241-331]
G
[125 nt withheld, positions 333-457]
ACATGAAGTTTTAAATCAATCTAAAGTATATATGTGTAACATTGGTCTAGTGATTATTTGCCGACTACCT
TGGTGATCTCGCCTTTCACGTAGTGGACAAATTCTTCCAACTGATCTGCGCGCGAGGCCAAACGATCTTC
TTCTTGTCCAAGATAAGCCTGTCTAGCTTCAAGTATGACGGGCTGATACTGGGCCGGCAGGCGCTCCATT
GCCCAGTCGGCAGCTACATCCTTCGGCGCGATTTTGCCGGTTACTGCGCTGTACCAAATGCGGGACAACG
TAAGCACTACATTTCGCTCATCGCCAGCCCAGTCGGGCGGCGAGTTCCATAGCGTTAAGGTTTCATTTAG
CGCCTCAAATAGATCCTGTTCAGGAACCGGATCAAAGAGTTCCTCCGCCGCTGGACCTACCAAGGCAACG
CTATGTTCTCTTGCTTTTGTCAGCAAGATAGCCAGATCAATGTCGATCGTGGCTGGCTCGAAGATACCTG
CAAGAATGTCATTGCGCTGCCATTCTCCAAATTGCAGTTCGCGCTTAGCTGGATAACGCCACGGAATGAT
GTCGTCGTGCACAACAATGGTGACTTCTACAGCGCGGAGAATCTCGCTCTCTCCAGGGGAAGCCGAAGTT
TCCAAAAGGTCGTTGATCAAAGCTCGCCGCGTTGTTTCATCAAGCCTTACGGTCACCGTAACCAGCAAAT
CAATATCACTGTGTGGCTTCAGGCCGCCATCCACTGCGGAGCCGTACAAATGTACGGCCAGCAACGTCGG
TTCGAGATGGCGCTCGATGACGCCAACTACCTCTGATAGTTGAGTCGATACTTCGGCGATCACCGCTTCC
CTCATAATGTTTAACTTTGTTTTAGGGCGACTGCCCTGCTGCGTAACATCGTTGCTGCTCCATAACATCA
AACATCGACCCACGGCGTAACGCGCTTGCTGCTTGGATGCCCGAGGCATAGACTGTACCCCAAAAAAACA
GTCATAACAAGCCATGAAAACCGCCACTGCGCCGTTACCACCGCTGCGTTCGGTCAAGGTTCTGGACCAG
TTGCGTGAGCGCATACGCTACTTGCATTACAGCTTACGAACCGAACAGGCTTATGTCCACTGGGTTCGTG
CCTTCATCCGTTTCCACGGTGTGCGTCACCCGGCAACCTTGGGTAGCAGCGAAGTCGAGGCATTTCTGTC
CTGGCTGGTCACAAAAGGATCTAGGTGAAGATCCTTTTTGATAATCTCATGACCAAAATCCCTTAACGTG
AGTTTTCGTTCCACTGAGCGTCAGACCCCGTAGAAAAGATCAAAGGATCTTCTTGAGATCCTTTTTTTCT
GCGCGTAATCTGCTGCTTGCAAACAAAAAAACCACCGCTACCAGCGGTGGTTTGTTTGCCGGATCAAGAG
CTACCAACTCTTTTTCCGAAGGTAACTGGCTTCAGCAGAGCGCAGATACCAAATACTGTTCTTCTAGTGT
AGCCGTAGTTAGGCCACCACTTCAAGAACTCTGTAGCACCGCCTACATACCTCGCTCTGCTAATCCTGTT
ACCAGTGGCTGCTGCCAGTGGCGATAAGTCGTGTCTTACCGGGTTGGACTCAAGACGATAGTTACCGGAT
AAGGCGCAGCGGTCGGGCTGAACGGGGGGTTCGTGCACACAGCCCAGCTTGGAGCGAACGACCTACACCG
AACTGAGATACCTACAGCGTGAGCTATGAGAAAGCGCCACGCTTCCCGAAGGGAGAAAGGCGGACAGGTA
TCCGGTAAGCGGCAGGGTCGGAACAGGAGAGCGCACGAGGGAGCTTCCAGGGGGAAACGCCTGGTATCTT
TATAGTCCTGTCGGGTTTCGCCACCTCTGACTTGAGCGTCGATTTTTGTGATGCTCGTCAGGGGGGCGGA
GCCTATGGAAAAACGCCAGCAACGCGGCCTTTTTACGGTTCCTGGCCTTTTGCTGGCCTTTTGCTCACAT
GTTCTTTCCTGCGTTATCCCCTGATTCTGTGGATAACCGTGTCAAGCGATGCATCTACACAAGGAACAAA
CACTGGATGTCACTTTCAGTTCAAATTGTAACGCTAATCACTCCGAACAGGTCACAAAAAATTACCTTAA
AAAGTCATAATATTAAATTAGAATAAATATAGCTGTGAGGGAAATATATACAAATATATTGGAGCAAATA
AATTGTACATACAAATATTTATTACTAATTTCTATTGAGCCGAAATGAACCACTCGGAACCATTTGAGCG
AACCGAATCGCGCGGAACTAACGACAGTCGCTCCAAGGTCGTCGAACAAAAGGTGAATGTGTTGCGGAGA
GCGGGTGGGAGACAGCGAAAGAGCAACTACGAAACGTGGTGTGGTGGAGGTGAATTATGAAGAGGGCGCG
CGATTTGAAAAGTATGTATATAAAAAATATATCCCGGTGTTTTATGTAGCGATAAACGAGTTTTTGATGT
AAGGTATGCAGGTGTGTAAGTCTTTTGGTTAGAAGACAAATCCAAAGTCTACTTGTGGGGATGTTCGAAG
GGGAAATACTTGTATTCTATAGGTCATATCTTGTTTTTATTGGCACAAATATAATTACATTAGCTTTTTG
AGGGGGCAATAAACAGTAAACACGATGGTAATAATGGTAAAAAAAAAAAACAAGCAGTTATTTCGGATAT
ATGTCGGCTACTCCTTGCGTCGGGCCCGAAGTCTTAGAGCCAGATATGCGAGCACCCGGAAGCTCACGAT
GAGAATGGCCAGACCCACGTAGTCCAGCGGCAGATCGGCGGCGGAGAAGTTAAGTGTCTCCAGGATGACC
TTGCCCGAACTGGGGCACGTGGTGTTCGACGATGTGCAGCTAATTTCGCCCGGCTCCACGTCCGCCCATT
GGTTAATCAGCAGACCCTCGTTGGCGTAACGGAACCATGAGAGGTACGACAACCATTTGAGGTATACTGG
CACCGAGCCCGAGTTCAAGAAGAAGCCGCCAAAGAGCAGGAATGGTATGATAACCGGCGGACCCACAGAC
AGCGCCATCGAGGTCGAGGAGCTGGCGCAGGATATTAGATATCCGAAGGACGTTGACACATTGGCCACCA
GAGTGACCAGCGCCAGGCAGTTGAAGAAGTGCAGCACTCCGGCCCGCAGTCCGATCATCGGATAGGCAAT
CGCCGTGAAGACCAGTGGCACTGTGAGAAAAAGCGGCAATTCGGCAATCGTTTTGCCCAGAAAGTATGTG
TCACAGCGATAAAGTCGACTTCGGGCCTCCCTCATAAAAACTGGCAGCTCTGAGGTGAACACCTAAATCG
AATCGATTCATTAGAAAGTTAGTAAATTATTGAAATGCAAATGTATTCTAAACATGACTTACATTTATCG
TGGCAAAGACGTTTTGAAAGGTCATGTTGGTCAGGAAGAGGAAGATGGCTCCGTTGATATTCATCACACC
CACTTGCGTGAGTTGTTGGCCCAAAAAGATGAGGCCAATCAAGATGGCAACCATCTGCAAATTAAAATGT
TACTCGCATCTCATTAATATTCGCGAGTTAAATGAAATTTATTTATCTTCTGCAAAACTATAAACTATAC
ATCTCATTGAAAAAAACTAAGAAGGGTGTGGAATCAGGCAATTCTATCTAAAATCTAGCGAATTTGTTTC
CAAGAATTGTAAGCGTTATATCATTTGTTTCCACTGGAACCACTCACCGTTGTCTGAATAAGTCGCACTT
TTACGAGGAGTGGTTCCTTGAGCACCGACAGCCAGGATCGCCACAGGACCGCCCGGAACTGCATGAACCA
GGTGGCCTTGTAGGTGTACCCATTCTCCGGCTGCTCCAGTGGCTTCTCCAGATTTTTGGTGGCCAACAAC
TGCTCCATATCCCGGGCTACTTTGCTAATGGCAAAATTGTCGCATATCTTGGCGATCCGATCACGGGACT
CGATCTCCCGTCCGGGCACAACGGCCAACACCTGTACGTAAAAGTCCGCCGGATTGTAGTTGGTAGGACA
CTGGGCACCCACGCTGGATAGGAGTTGAGATGTTATGTAATACTAGATACCCTTAATAAACACATCGAAC
TCACTAGGAAAAGAAGTCGACGGCTTCGCTGGGAGTGCCCAAGAAAGCTACCCTGCCCTCGGCCATCAGA
AGGATCTTGTCAAAGAGCTCAAACAGCTCGGAAGACGGCTGATGAATGGTCAGGATGACGGTCTTGCCCT
TCTGCGACAGCTTCTTCAGCACCTGGACGACGCTGTGGGCGGTAAAGGAGTCCAGTCCGGAGGTGGGCTC
ATCGCAGATCAGAAGCGGCGGATCGGTTAGAGCCTCGGAGGCGAATGCCAGACGCTTCCTTTCTCCGCCG
GACAGACCTTTCACCCTGCCGGGCACACCGATGATCGTGTGCTGACATTTGCTGAGCGAAAGCTCCTGGA
TCACCTGATCCACGCGGGCCACTCGCTGCCGATAGGTCAGATGTCGTGGCATCCGCACCATGGCTTGGAA
AATCAGGTGTTCCCTGGCCGTTAGGGAGCCGATAAAGAGGTCATCCTGCTGGACATAGGCGCACCTGGCC
TGCATCTCCTTGGCGTCCACAGGTTGGCCATTGAGCAGTCGCATCCCGGATGGCGATACTTGGATGCCCT
GCGGCGATCGAAAGGCAAGGGCATTCAGCAGGGTCGTCTTTCCGGCACCGGAACTGCCCATCACGGCCAA
AAGTTCGCCCGGATAGGCCACGCCGCAAACTGAGTTTCAAATTGGTAATTGGACCCTTTATTAAGATTTC
ACACAGATCAGCCGACTGCGAATAGAAACTCACCGTTCTTGAGCAAATGTTTCCTGGGCGCCGGTATGTG
TCGCTCGTTGCAGAATAGTCCGCGTGTCCGGTTGACCAGCTGCCGCCATCCGGAGCCCGGCTGATTGACC
GCCCCAAAGATGTCCATATTGTGCCAGGCATAGGTGAGGTTCTCGGCTAGTTGGCCGCTCCCTGAACCGG
AGTCCTCCGGCGGACTGGGTGGCCGGAGCGTGCCGTAGTTTTTGGCCTGCCCGAAGCCCTGGTTAATGCA
GCTCTGCGAAGCCGCTCCGCTGTCACCCTGCAATGATAGGGGATCTCAAATATCAACTACAAGCGTTATG
CTCATCTAACCCCGAACAAAAAGTACCCCGAAGTATCCTACGAAGTAGGTTTATACTTTTATTTATTTTT
TGTGCATCTAGGATCAGCTTAAAATATCTGGTTGTTATATTTTTTGTAAAAAAGAATATAGTCGAAAATG
AATGCCTTTAGATGTCTTGATCATGATATGATCTCAAAAATTGTCTTATATAGCGAGAACAGCTACCAGA
ATAATCTGTTTCGTGTCACTATTTGTTTGTGCAATTGCGGTTTGGGATTTTTGTGGGTCGCAGTTCTCAC
GCCGCAGACAATTTGATGTTGCAATCGCAGTTCCTATAGATCAAGTGAACTTAAGATGTATGCACATGTA
CTACTCACATTGTTCAGATGCTCGGCAGATGGGTGTTTGCTGCCTCCGCGAATTAATAGCTCCTGATCCT
CTTGGCCCATTGCCGGGATTTTTCACACTTTCCCCTGCTTACCCACCCAAAACCAATCACCACCCCAATC
ACTCAAAAAACAAACAAAAATAAGAAGCGAGAGGAGTTTTGGCACAGCACTTTGTGTTTAATTGATGGCG
TAAACCGCTTGGAGCTTCGTCACGAAACCGCTGACAAAATGCAACTGAAGGCGGACATTGACGCTACGTA
ACGCTACAAACGGTGGCGAAAGAGATAGCGGACGCAGCGGCGAAAGTGACGGCGATATTTCTGTGGACAG
AGAAGGAGGCAAACAGCGCTGACTTTGAGTGGAATGTCATTTTGAGTGAGAGGTAATCGAAAGAACCTGG
TACATCAAATACCCTTGGATCGAAGTAAATTTAAAACTGATCAGATAAGTTCAATGATATCCAGTGCAGT
AAAAAAAAAAAATGTTTTTTTTATCTACTTTCCGCAAAAATGGGTTTTATTAACTTACATACATACTAGA
ATTCCTCCTGACAGCGAAAAAACCTCCCACACCTCCCCCTGAACCTGAAACATAAAATGAATGCAATTGT
TGTTGTTAACTTGTTTATTGCAGCTTATAATGGTTACAAATAAAGCAATAGCATCACAAATTTCACAAAT
AAAGCATTTTTTTCACTGCATTCTAGTTGTGGTTTGTCCAAACTCATCAATGTATCTTATCATGTCTGGA
TCAAGCTTACTTGTACAGCTCATCCATGCCGCCCGTGCTATGACGTCCTTCGGCACGCTCGTACTGCTCC
ACGATGGTGTAGTCCTCGTTGTGGCTGGTGATGTCCAGCTTGATGTTCACGTTGTAGGCGCCGGGCAATT
GCACGGGCTTCTTGGCCTTGTAGGTGGTCTTCACCTCGGCGTCGTAGTGGCCTCCATCCTTCAGCTTCAG
GCGCTGCTTGATCTCGCCCTTCAGAGCGCCGTCCTCGGGATACATGCGCTCGCTGGAAGCCTCCCAGCCC
ATGGTCTTCTTCTGCATCACCGGGCCATCGGAGGGAAAGTTCGTGCCGCGCAGCTTGACCTTGTAGATGA
ACTCGCCGTCCTGCAAGCTGGAGTCCTGGGTCACGGTCACCACTCCGCCGTCCTCGAAGTTCATCACGCG
CTCCCACTTGAAGCCTTCGGGGAAGCTCAGCTTCAGGTAGTCGGGAATGTCGGCCGGGTGCTTCACGTAG
GCCTTGGAGCCGTACATGAACTGGGGGCTCAAGATGTCCCAGGCAAAGGGCAACGGGCCTCCCTTGGTCA
CCTTCAGTTTGGCGGTCTGGGTGCCTTCGTAGGGACGTCCCTCGCCTTCGCCCTCGATCTCGAACTCGTG
GCCATTCACGCTGCCCTCCATGTGGACCTTGAAGCGCATGAACTCCTTGATGATGGCCATGTTATCCTCT
TCTCCCTTGGACACCATTTGGTTTGGTATGCGTCTTGTGATTCAAAGTTGGCTTATTCAAAGGATATTAA
CGAAGGCAGCGGCACGTCTGCTCGGCTCGAACATTCATTCACAACTGATGCTCTCAGCCACCCCGCGCCC
TTTTATACCGCTGCGCTCGATCCCCGGGCGAGCTCGGGAGCATATTACATGGCATTACCACCATATACAT
ATCCATATACATATCCATATCTAATCTTACCTCGACTGCTGTATATAAAACCAGTGGTTATATGTACAGT
ACTGCTGTATATAAAACCAGTGGTTATATGTACAGTACGTCGACTGCTGTATATAAAACCAGTGGTTATA
TGTACAGTACTGCTGTATATAAAACCAGTGGTTATATGTACAGTACGTCGAGGGGATGATAATGCGATTA
GTTTTTTAGCCTCGACCTGCAGCCCAAGCTCTCCTGACAGCGGCATATTACATGGCATTACCACCATATA
CATATCCATATACATATCCATATCTAATCTTACCTCGACTGCTGTATATAAAACCAGTGGTTATATGTAC
AGTACTGCTGTATATAAAACCAGTGGTTATATGTACAGTACGTCGACTGCTGTATATAAAACCAGTGGTT
ATATGTACAGTACTGCTGTATATAAAACCAGTGGTTATATGTACAGTACGTCGAGGGGATGATAATGCGA
TTAGTTTTTTAGCCTCGACCTGCAGCCCAAGCTCTCCTGACAGCGGCATATTACATGGCATTACCACCAT
ATACATATCCATATACATATCCATATCTAATCTTACCTCGACTGCTGTATATAAAACCAGTGGTTATATG
TACAGTACTGCTGTATATAAAACCAGTGGTTATATGTACAGTACGTCGACTGCTGTATATAAAACCAGTG
GTTATATGTACAGTACTGCTGTATATAAAACCAGTGGTTATATGTACAGTACGTCGAGGGGATGATAATG
CGATTAGTTTTTTAGCCTCGACCTGCAGCCCAAGCTCTCCTGACAGCGCAGCTGCCCGGGTCTAGAGTCG
ACGCATGCCTCCTGACAGCGCATCATGATGGACCAGATGGGTGAGGTGGAGTACGCGCCCGGGGAGCCCA
AGGGCACGCCCTGGCACCCGCACCGCGGCTTCGAGACAGTGACCTACATCGTCGACCAATTCCTCCTGAC
AGCGGAACAAACGACCCAACACCCGTGCGTTTTATTCTGTCTTTTTATTGCCAAGCTTAGTTACGGGTAT
ACTTCAGGGGAATCAGTTCCTCAATGGTGGTCTTGACCAGCTTGCCGTTCATCTCAATCAGCACGAAGCA
ATCGGGGGCGTAATCGCTAATCAGCTCACGGCACATTCCACACGGGGACACGACACGGATGCTACGGTCC
ACCTCATCGGAGTATGGGTGACGCACGGCCACAATGGTATCAAAATCCTTCTGGCCGTTGCTCACGGCAC
TGCCAATGGCAATGGCCTCGGCACACACGGTCACGCGTCCGATGTAGGCCTCAATGTGCACGGCACTGAT
AATCTCGCCCGTCTTGGTGCGAATGGCAGCTCCCACGTGGTGCTTGTTATCCTCGTAGAGCATCGTAATC
TTCTCGGTAGCCACCTCCACCAGTTCCAGGTCCTGCTGGCTGATGTTGAAGGTTTTCATTTTGTTTTCCT
CCTTATGTTAAGCTTACTCAGTTATTATATCATAAATATCTGTGTCAAGAATAAACTCCCACATGGATTC
GAGTATTGAGTGTTCTCTTCTTGTATTCAATAATTACTTCTTGGCAGATTTCAGTAGTTGCAGTTGATTT
ACTTGGTTGCTGGTTACTTTTAATTGATTCACTTTAACTTGCACTTTACTGCAGATTGTTTAGCTTGTTC
AGCTGCGCTTGTTTATTTGCTTAGCTTTCGCTTAGCGACGTGTTCACTTTGCTTGTTTGAATTGAATTGT
CGCTCCGTAGACGAAGCGCCTCTATTTATACTCCGGCGCTCTTTTCGCGAACATTCGAGGCGCGCTCTCT
CGAACCAACGAGAGCAGTATGCCGTTTACTGTGTGACAGAGTGAGAGAGCATTAGTGCAGAGAGGGAGCG
ACCCAAAAAGAAAAGAGAGAATAACGAATAACGGCCAGAGAAATTTCTCGAGTTTTCTTTCTGCCAAACA
AATGACCTACCACAATAACCAGTTTGTTTTGGGATTCTAGCTCCCTGGGATCCGGAGAGAGACCCTATGC
GGCATCAGAGCAGATTGTACTGAGAGTGCACCATATGCGGTGTGAAATACCGCACAGATGCGTAAGGAGA
AAATACCGCATCAGGCGTCATTCGCCATTCAGGCTGCGCAACTGTTGGGAAGGGCGATCGGTGCGGGCCT
CTTCGCTATTACGCCAGCTGGCGAAAGGGGGATGTGCTGCAAGGCGATTAAGTTGGGTAACGCCAGGGTT
TTCCCAGTCACGACGTTGTAAAACGACGGCCAGTGAATTGTAATACGACTCACTATAGGGCGAATTCGAG
CTCGGTACCCGGGGATCCTCTAGAGTCGACCTGCAGGCATGCAAGCTTGAGTATTCTATAGTGTCACCTA
AATAGCTTGGCGTAATCATGGTCATGATCTGCCTCCTGGGTTTAGTTCCTCACCTTGTCGTATTATACTA
TGCCGATATACTATGCCGATGATTAATTGTCAACAGGGGTCTCTCGCTGATCCGTTA
Features (pLannotate 1.2.2; 24 found; start..end, strand, type, name):
      1..456     -  rep_origin     f1 ori (sequence partly withheld): f1 bacteriophage origin of replication; arrow indicates direction of (+) strand synthesis
    514..1302    -  CDS            aadA: S3AD_ECOLX - Experimental evidence at protein level: Swiss-Prot protein existence level 1. Mediates bacterial resistance to the antibiotics streptomycin and spectinomycin. From Escherichia coli.
   1309..1365    -  CDS            GmR (fragment): gentamycin acetyltransferase; aacC1; confers resistance to gentamycin
   1541..1564    -  promoter       Pc promoter (fragment): intI1 (promoter lies within the coding sequence); class 1 integron promoter
   1770..2358    +  rep_origin     ori: high-copy-number ColE1/pMB1/pBR322/pUC origin of replication
   2465..6476    -  gene           mini-white: white; This modified version of the white gene lacks part of the first intron.
   6555..6689    +  polyA_signal   SV40 poly(A) signal: SV40 polyadenylation signal
   6697..7404    -  CDS            mCherry: mCherry is a basic (constitutively fluorescent) red fluorescent protein published in 2004, derived from Discosoma sp.. It is reported to be a very rapidly-maturing monomer with low acid sensitivity.
   7568..7627    +  promoter       GAL10 promoter (fragment): S. cerevisiae GAL10; inducible promoter, regulated by Gal4
   7791..7819    +  promoter       GAL1 promoter (fragment): S. cerevisiae GAL1; inducible promoter, regulated by Gal4
   7851..7910    +  promoter       GAL10 promoter (fragment): S. cerevisiae GAL10; inducible promoter, regulated by Gal4
   8074..8102    +  promoter       GAL1 promoter (fragment): S. cerevisiae GAL1; inducible promoter, regulated by Gal4
   8134..8193    +  promoter       GAL10 promoter (fragment): S. cerevisiae GAL10; inducible promoter, regulated by Gal4
   8357..8385    +  promoter       GAL1 promoter (fragment): S. cerevisiae GAL1; inducible promoter, regulated by Gal4
   8473..8542    -  protein_bind   attB: attB site for the φC31 integrase (Groth et al., 2000) phage φC31 integrase
   8582..8629    -  polyA_signal   HSV TK poly(A) signal: herpes simplex virus thymidine kinase polyadenylation signal (Cole and Stacy, 1985)
   8637..9056    -  CDS            bsr: BSR_BACCE - Experimental evidence at protein level: Swiss-Prot protein existence level 1. Catalyzes the deamination of the cytosine moiety of the antibiotics blasticidin S, cytomycin and acetylblasticidin S. From Bacillus cereus.
   9149..9597    -  promoter       hsp70 promoter: Drosophila melanogaster hsp70Bb promoter
   9622..9712    +  misc_feature   bom (fragment): basis of mobility region from pBR322
   9718..9875    -  CDS            lacZα (fragment): LacZα fragment of β-galactosidase; lacZ fragment
   9878..9896    +  promoter       T7 promoter: promoter for bacteriophage T7 RNA polymerase
   9899..9955    +  misc_feature   MCS: pUC18/19 multiple cloning site
   9962..9980    -  promoter       SP6 promoter: promoter for bacteriophage SP6 RNA polymerase
  10034..10081   -  promoter       EM7 promoter: synthetic bacterial promoter&nbsp
