[The description below was written by a language model from this plasmid's Addgene catalogue record and pLannotate feature annotations shown in this document.]
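Description:
pBlastR-12xLexAOp-mCherry-MiniWhite is a high-copy synthetic-biology plasmid built on the pColE1_AlphaOmega backbone and designed as a drug-selectable LexA-responsive transgenesis vector for Drosophila. In E. coli it replicates from a ColE1/pUC-type origin and is selected with spectinomycin through the aadA gene. An f1 origin is also annotated. The full sequenced record is about 10.1 kb, consistent with the stated backbone of roughly 3 kb plus an insert of roughly 7.1 kb.

The payload combines several modules. According to the catalogue entry, a 12xLexAOp array drives an mCherry coding sequence, so red fluorescence should report wherever a LexA-based transactivator is expressed. The automated annotation does not label the operator array itself. Instead it marks repeated short fragments resembling yeast GAL1/GAL10 promoter sequence just upstream of the reverse-oriented mCherry, and these most likely reflect partial matches within that repetitive regulatory region rather than functional yeast promoters. An SV40 polyadenylation signal lies beside mCherry.

A Drosophila hsp70 promoter drives the bsr blasticidin S deaminase gene, terminated by an HSV TK poly(A) signal, which provides blasticidin resistance for selecting transgenic animals. The mini-white gene offers a conventional eye-colour marker, and a φC31 attB site allows integrase-mediated insertion into genomic attP docking sites.

A lacZα fragment with a pUC-type multiple cloning site, flanked by T7 and SP6 promoters, forms the Alpha-level GoldenBraid 2.0 entry point. Custom assemblies that replace this fragment can be identified by blue-white colony screening. The vector belongs to a toolkit for multiplexed drug-based selection and counterselection in flies.
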