Addgene plasmid #165917: pBlastR-12xLexAOp-mCherry-MiniWhite
Purpose: Blasticidin resistant 12xLexAOp mCherry Mini-White CDS response vector. Contains an Alpha level GB2.0 entry point for addition of custom assemblies utilizing blue-white bacterial colony screening
Depositing lab: Koen Venken. Depositing organization: Baylor College of Medicine. Publication: Multiplexed drug-based selection and counterselection genetic manipulations in Drosophila. Matinyan N, Karkhanis MS, Gonzalez Y, Jain A, Saltzman A, Malovannaya A, Sarrion-Perdigones A, Dierick HA, Venken KJT. Cell Rep. 2021 Sep 14;36(11):109700. doi: 10.1016/j.celrep.2021.109700. PubMed 34525356.
Backbone
  Vector backbone: pColE1_AlphaOmega
  Backbone size w/o insert (bp): 2967
  Vector type: Synthetic Biology
Growth in bacteria
  Bacterial resistance: Spectinomycin, 50 μg/mL
  Growth temperature: 37°C
  Growth strain: DH10B
  Copy number: High Copy
Gene/Insert
  Gene/Insert name: Selectable LexAOp Response Vector
  Species: Synthetic
  Insert size (bp): 7137
  Cloning method: Restriction Enzyme; 5′ cloning site Unknown (unknown if destroyed)
Terms and licenses: Academic/Nonprofit Terms; Industry Terms: Not Available to Industry
Depositor comments: Terminal Alpha Entry
How to cite: pBlastR-12xLexAOp-mCherry-MiniWhite was a gift from Koen Venken (Addgene plasmid # 165917 ; http://n2t.net/addgene:165917 ; RRID:Addgene_165917)
